Addgene plasmid #39375: TAL2017
Depositing lab: Keith Joung. Depositing organization: Massachusetts General Hospital. Publication: FLASH assembly of TALENs for high-throughput genome editing. Reyon D, Tsai SQ, Khayter C, Foden JA, Sander JD, Joung JK. Nat Biotechnol. 2012 Apr 8. doi: 10.1038/nbt.2170. PubMed 22484455.
Backbone
  Vector backbone: JDS71
  Backbone manufacturer: Joung lab (Addgene Plasmid # 32287)
  Backbone size w/o insert (bp): 6447
  Vector type: Mammalian Expression ; T7
Growth in bacteria
  Bacterial resistance: Ampicillin, 100 μg/mL
  Growth temperature: 37°C
  Growth strain: XL1 Blue
  Copy number: High Copy
Gene/Insert
  Gene/Insert name: eGFP-TALEN-09-Right
  Species: H. sapiens (human)
  Insert size (bp): 1028
  Promoter: CMV
  Tag / fusion protein: 3X Flag (N terminal on backbone); WT FOKI (C terminal on backbone)
  Cloning method: Restriction Enzyme; 5′ cloning site BsmBI (destroyed during cloning); 3′ cloning site BsmBI (destroyed during cloning)
  Sequencing primers: 5′ CMV-F
Terms and licenses: Academic/Nonprofit Terms; Industry Terms: Not Available to Industry
Depositor comments: Target binding site: TCGCCCTTGCTC To reduce the chance of recombination in this plasmid, do not grow in liquid culture for more than 12-14 hours. It is strongly recommended that users perform a diagnostic digest to verify this plasmid prior to use. For example, a double digest of the plasmid with BamHI and KpnI should result in two bands at 1.7kb and 5.8kb
How to cite: TAL2017 was a gift from Keith Joung (Addgene plasmid # 39375 ; http://n2t.net/addgene:39375 ; RRID:Addgene_39375)
