[The description below was written by a language model from this plasmid's Addgene catalogue record.]
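Description:
TAL2017 is a mammalian expression plasmid encoding the right-hand monomer of a TALE nuclease pair directed against the eGFP reporter gene (eGFP-TALEN-09-Right). It is built on the JDS71 backbone, a roughly 6.4 kb TALEN expression vector into which a custom TALE repeat array of about 1 kb was inserted through BsmBI sites that were destroyed during cloning. The plasmid is maintained in E. coli at high copy number under ampicillin selection. The record does not include a feature table, so the origin of replication and other backbone elements are not specified.

The backbone supplies the parts flanking the repeat array. An N-terminal 3X Flag tag permits detection of the protein, and a C-terminal wild-type FokI nuclease domain provides cleavage activity. The inserted repeats determine DNA-binding specificity, here a short target half-site within the eGFP coding sequence. The catalogue lists the insert species as human, although the target is a reporter gene. Expression in mammalian cells is driven by the CMV promoter. The vector type also lists T7, which indicates a T7 promoter that could be used for in vitro transcription of the nuclease mRNA.

Because FokI cuts as a dimer, this construct is meant to be used with a matching left-hand TALEN monomer that binds the opposite strand, so that the two nuclease domains come together over the spacer and make a double-strand break. The plasmid comes from work describing high-throughput FLASH assembly of TALENs, in which eGFP-targeted nucleases served to test nuclease activity through reporter disruption. The depositor notes that the repetitive TALE array is prone to recombination during propagation and recommends verifying the plasmid by diagnostic digest before use.
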