>Addgene plasmid #39375 | TAL2017 | depositor partial sequence | sequence record 49677 | TAL2017 sequence 1028 bps
GAACCTGACCCCAGACCAGGTAGTCGCAATCGCGTCACATGACGGGGGAAAGCAAGCCCTGGAAACCGTG
CAAAGGTTGTTGCCGGTCCTTTGTCAAGACCACGGCCTTACACCGGAGCAAGTCGTGGCCATTGCAAATA
ATAACGGTGGCAAACAGGCTCTTGAGACGGTTCAGAGACTTCTCCCAGTTCTCTGTCAAGCCCACGGGCT
GACTCCCGATCAAGTTGTAGCGATTGCGTCGCATGACGGAGGGAAACAAGCATTGGAGACTGTCCAACGG
CTCCTTCCCGTGTTGTGTCAAGCCCACGGTTTGACGCCTGCACAAGTGGTCGCCATCGCCAGCCATGATG
GCGGTAAGCAGGCGCTGGAAACAGTACAGCGCCTGCTGCCTGTACTGTGCCAGGATCATGGACTGACCCC
AGACCAGGTAGTCGCAATCGCGTCACATGACGGGGGAAAGCAAGCCCTGGAAACCGTGCAAAGGTTGTTG
CCGGTCCTTTGTCAAGACCACGGCCTTACACCGGAGCAAGTCGTGGCCATTGCAAGCAATGGGGGTGGCA
AACAGGCTCTTGAGACGGTTCAGAGACTTCTCCCAGTTCTCTGTCAAGCCCACGGGCTGACTCCCGATCA
AGTTGTAGCGATTGCGTCCAACGGTGGAGGGAAACAAGCATTGGAGACTGTCCAACGGCTCCTTCCCGTG
TTGTGTCAAGCCCACGGTTTGACGCCTGCACAAGTGGTCGCCATCGCCAACAACAACGGCGGTAAGCAGG
CGCTGGAAACAGTACAGCGCCTGCTGCCTGTACTGTGCCAGGATCATGGACTGACCCCAGACCAGGTAGT
CGCAATCGCGTCACATGACGGGGGAAAGCAAGCCCTGGAAACCGTGCAAAGGTTGTTGCCGGTCCTTTGT
CAAGACCACGGCCTTACACCGGAGCAAGTCGTGGCCATTGCAAGCAATGGGGGTGGCAAACAGGCTCTTG
AGACGGTTCAGAGACTTCTCCCAGTTCTCTGTCAAGCCCACGGGCTGA
