>Addgene plasmid #39375 | TAL2017 | addgene partial sequence | sequence record 52672 | JDS-TALEN-F 5'-TAGGGGTCGGTAAACAGTGG-3'
TGTGGCGGGTGAGCTTAGGGGGCCTCCGCTCCAGCTCGACACCGGGCAGCTGCTGAAGATCGCGAAGAGA
GGGGGAGTAACAGCGGTAGAGGCAGTGCACGCCTGGCGCAATGCGCTCACCGGGGCCCCCTTGAACCTGA
CCCCAGACCAGGTAGTCGCAATCGCGTCACATGACGGGGGAAAGCAAGCCCTGGAAACCGTGCAAAGGTT
GTTGCCGGTCCTTTGTCAAGACCACGGCCTTACACCGGAGCAAGTCGTGGCCATTGCAAATAATAACGGT
GGCAAACAGGCTCTTGAGACGGTTCAGAGACTTCTCCCAGTTCTCTGTCAAGCCCACGGGCTGACTCCCG
ATCAAGTTGTAGCGATTGCGTCGCATGACGGAGGGAAACAAGCATTGGAGACTGTCCAACGGCTCCTTCC
CGTGTTGTGTCAAGCCCACGGTTTGACGCCTGCACAAGTGGTCGCCATCGCCAGCCATGATGGCGGTAAG
CAGGCGCTGGAAACAGTACAGCGCCTGCTGCCTGTACTGTGCCAGGATCATGGACTGACCCCAGACCAGG
TAGTCGCAATCGCGTCACATGACGGGGGAAAGCAAGCCCTGGAAACCGTGCAAAGGTTGTTGCCGGTCCT
TTGTCAAGACCACGGCCTTACACCGGAGCAAGTCGTGGCCATTGCAAGCAATGGGGGTGGCAAACAGGCT
CTTGAGACGGTTCAGAGACTTCTCCCAGTTCTCTGTCAAGCCCACGGGCTGACTCCCGATCAAGTTGTAG
CGATTGCGTCCAACGGTGGAGGGAAACAAGCATTGGAGACTGTCCAACGGCTCCTTCCCGTGTTGTGTCA
AGCCCACGGTTTGACGCCTGCACAAGTGGTCGCCATCGCCAACAACAACGGCGG
